>Addgene plasmid #105383 | pJOG575 | addgene full sequence | sequence record 206382 | Addgene NGS Result
GTTACCGGATAAGGCGCAGCGGTCGGGCTGAACGGGGGGTTCGTGCACACAGCCCAGCTTGGAGCGAACG
ACCTACACCGAACTGAGATACCTACAGCGTGAGCTATGAGAAAGCGCCACGCTTCCCGAAGGGAGAAAGG
CGGACAGGTATCCGGTAAGCGGCAGGGTCGGAACAGGAGAGCGCACGAGGGAGCTTCCAGGGGGAAACGC
CTGGTATCTTTATAGTCCTGTCGGGTTTCGCCACCTCTGACTTGAGCGTCGATTTTTGTGATGCTCGTCA
GGGGGGCGGAGCCTATGGAAAAACGCCAGCAACGCGGCCTTTTTACGGTTCCTGGCCTTTTGCTGGCCTT
TTGCTCACATGTTCTTTCCTGCGTTATCCCCTGATTCTGTGGATAACCGTATTACCGCCTTTGAGTGAGC
TGATACCGCTCGCCGCAGCCGAACGACCGAGCGCAGCGAGTCAGTGAGCGAGGAAGCGGAAGAGCGCCCA
ATACGCAAACCGCCTCTCCCCGCGCGTTGGCCGATTCATTAATCACTCTGTGGTCTCAGGAGATTACGGA
TATGAATATAGGCATATCCGTATCCGAATTATCCGTTTGACAGCTAGCAACGATTGTACAATTGCTTCTT
TAAAAAAGGAAGAAAGAAAGAAAGAAAAGAATCAACATCAGCGTTAACAAACGGCCCCGTTACGGCCCAA
ACGGTCATATAGAGTAACGGCGTTAAGCGTTGAAAGACTCCTATCGAAATACGTAACCGCAAACGTGTCA
TAGTCAGATCCCCTCTTCCTTCACCGCCTCAAACACAAAAATAATCTTCTACAGCCTATATATACAACCC
CCCCTTCTATCTCTCCTTTCTCACAATTCATCATCTTTCTTTCTCTACCCCCAATTTTAAGAAATCCTCT
CTTCTCCTCTTCATTTTCAAGGTAAATCTCTCTCTCTCTCTCTCTCTCTGTTATTCCTTGTTTTAATTAG
GTATGTATTATTGCTAGTTTGTTAATCTGCTTATCTTATGTATGCCTTATGTGAATATCTTTATCTTGTT
CATCTCATCCGTTTAGAAGCTATAAATTTGTTGATTTGACTGTGTATCTACACGTGGTTATGTTTATATC
TAATCAGATATGAATTTCTTCATATTGTTGCGTTTGTGTGTACCAATCCGAAATCGTTGATTTTTTTCAT
TTAATCGTGTAGCTAATTGTACGTATACATATGGATCTACGTATCAATTGTTCATCTGTTTGTGTTTGTA
TGTATACAGATCTGAAAACATCACTTCTCTCATCTGATTGTGTTGTTACATACATAGATATAGATCTGTT
ATATCATTTTTTTTATTAATTGTGTATATATATATGTGCATAGATCTGGATTACATGATTGTGATTATTT
ACATGATTTTGTTATTTACGTATGTATATATGTAGATCTGGACTTTTTGGAGTTGTTGACTTGATTGTAT
TTGTGTGTGTATATGTGTGTTCTGATCTTGATATGTTATGTATGTGCAGCCATTGAGACCACGAAGTGGC
TCTTCAGTGGACGAAAGGGCCTCGTGATACGCCTATTTTTATAGGTTAATGTCATGATAATAATGGTTTC
TTAGACGTCAGGTGGCACTTTTCGGGGAAATGTGCGCGGAACCCCTATTTGTTTATTTTTCTAAATACAT
TCAAATATGTATCCGCTCATGAGACAATAACCCTGATAAATGCTTCAATAATATTGAAAAAGGAAGAGTA
TGCGCTCACGCAACTGGTCCAGAACCTTGACCGAACGCAGCGGTGGTAACGGCGCAGTGGCGGTTTTCAT
GGCTTGTTATGACTGTTTTTTTTTGGGGTACAGTCTATGCCTCGGGCATCCAAGCAGCAAGCGCGTTACG
CCGTGGGTCGATGTTTGATGTTATGGAGCAGCAACGATGTTACGCAGCAGGGCAGTCGCCCTAAAACAAA
GTTAAACATCATGAGGGAAGCGGTGATCGCCGAAGTATCGACTCAACTATCAGAGGTAGTTGGCGTCATC
GAGCGCCATCTCGAACCGACGTTGCTGGCCGTACATTTGTACGGCTCCGCAGTGGATGGCGGCCTGAAGC
CACACAGCGATATTGATTTGCTGGTTACGGTGACCGTAAGGCTTGATGAAACAACGCGGCGAGCTTTGAT
CAACGACCTTTTGGAAACTTCGGCTTCCCCTGGAGAGAGCGAGATTCTCCGCGCTGTAGAAGTCACCATT
GTTGTGCACGACGACATCATTCCGTGGCGTTATCCAGCTAAGCGCGAACTGCAATTTGGAGAATGGCAGC
GCAATGACATTCTTGCAGGTATCTTCGAGCCAGCCACGATCGACATTGATCTGGCTATCTTGCTGACAAA
AGCAAGAGAACATAGCGTTGCCTTGGTAGGTCCAGCGGCGGAGGAACTCTTTGATCCGGTTCCTGAACAG
GATCTATTTGAGGCGCTAAATGAAACCTTAACGCTATGGAACTCGCCGCCCGACTGGGCTGGCGATGAGC
GAAATGTAGTGCTTACGTTGTCCCGCATTTGGTACAGCGCAGTAACCGGCAAAATCGCGCCGAAGGATGT
CGCTGCCGACTGGGCAATGGAGCGCCTGCCGGCCCAGTATCAGCCCGTCATACTTGAAGCTAGACAGGCT
TATCTTGGACAAGAAGAAGATCGCTTGGCCTCGCGCGCAGATCAGTTGGAAGAATTTGTCCATTACGTAA
AAGGCGAGATCACCAAGGTAGTCGGCAAATAACTGTCAGACCAAGTTTACTCATATATACTTTAGATTGA
TTTAAAACTTCATTTTTAATTTAAAAGGATCTAGGTGAAGATCCTTTTTGATAATCTCATGACCAAAATC
CCTTAACGTGAGTTTTCGTTCCACTGAGCGTCAGACCCCGTAGAAAAGATCAAAGGATCTTCTTGAGATC
CTTTTTTTCTGCGCGTAATCTGCTGCTTGCAAACAAAAAAACCACCGCTACCAGCGGTGGTTTGTTTGCC
GGATCAAGAGCTACCAACTCTTTTTCCGAAGGTAACTGGCTTCAGCAGAGCGCAGATACCAAATACTGTT
CTTCTAGTGTAGCCGTAGTTAGGCCACCACTTCAAGAACTCTGTAGCACCGCCTACATACCTCGCTCTGC
TAATCCTGTTACCAGTGGCTGCTGCCAGTGGCGATAAGTCGTGTCTTACCGGGTTGGACTCAAGACGATA
Features (pLannotate 1.2.2; 6 found; start..end, strand, type, name):
    484..533     +  CDS            lacI (fragment): lac repressor; lacI; The lac repressor binds to the lac operator to inhibit transcription in E. coli. This inhibition can be relieved by adding lactose or isopropyl-β-D-thiogalactopyranoside (IPTG).
   1645..1749    +  promoter       AmpR promoter: bla
   1740..1820    -  CDS            int (fragment): INT2_ECOLX - Protein inferred from homology: Swiss-Prot protein existence level 3. Putative integrase believed to be involved in the insertion of antibiotic resistance genes into plasmids and transposons. From Escherichia coli.
   1908..1964    +  CDS            GmR (fragment): gentamycin acetyltransferase; aacC1; confers resistance to gentamycin
   1971..2759    +  CDS            aadA: S3AD_ECOLX - Experimental evidence at protein level: Swiss-Prot protein existence level 1. Mediates bacterial resistance to the antibiotics streptomycin and spectinomycin. From Escherichia coli.
   2933..301     +  rep_origin     ori (across the origin): high-copy-number ColE1/pMB1/pBR322/pUC origin of replication
