[The description below was written by a language model from this plasmid's Addgene catalogue record and pLannotate feature annotations shown in this document.]
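Description:
pJOG575 is a small (about 3.2 kb) Modular Cloning (MoClo) level 0 part plasmid built in the pAGM1251 backbone and intended as a building block for plant synthetic biology. It is maintained in E. coli as a high-copy plasmid through a ColE1/pUC-type origin of replication. Selection is with spectinomycin, conferred by the aadA aminoglycoside adenylyltransferase gene. An AmpR (bla) promoter is annotated upstream of aadA. The short integrase, gentamicin acetyltransferase and lacI fragments in the feature table appear to be remnants carried along with the resistance cassette and backbone rather than functional genes.

The payload is a roughly 1000 bp Ubi4-2 promoter fragment. The record does not state its species of origin, and the automated annotation did not detect the promoter, so it presumably lies in the unannotated region between the origin and the resistance cassette. Internal BsaI and BpiI recognition sites were removed from the promoter ("domestication"), which keeps the fragment intact when these Type IIS enzymes are used in Golden Gate reactions. The insert was cloned through BpiI sites that were destroyed in the process. In the MoClo system, level 0 modules of this kind are normally released with BsaI, leaving defined four-base overhangs. This allows one-pot, directional assembly of the promoter with coding sequences, tags and terminators into level 1 transcription units, which can then be combined into multigene constructs. The plasmid carries no expressed gene itself and serves as a standardised promoter part within an extended toolkit of plant parts for Modular Cloning.
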