Addgene plasmid #105383: pJOG575
Purpose: Synthetic biology
Depositing lab: Johannes Stuttmann. Depositing organization: Martin-Luther-Universitaet Halle-Wittenberg. Publication: Peripheral infrastructure vectors and an extended set of plant parts for the Modular Cloning system. Gantner J, Ordon J, Ilse T, Kretschmer C, Gruetzner R, Lofke C, Dagdas Y, Burstenbinder K, Marillonnet S, Stuttmann J. PLoS One. 2018 May 30;13(5):e0197185. doi: 10.1371/journal.pone.0197185. eCollection 2018. PubMed 29847550.
Backbone
  Vector backbone: pAGM1251 (Engler et al., 2014)
  Vector type: Synthetic Biology
Growth in bacteria
  Bacterial resistance: Spectinomycin, 50 μg/mL
  Growth temperature: 37°C
  Growth strain: DH5alpha
  Copy number: High Copy
Gene/Insert
  Gene/Insert name: promotor Ubi4-2 (1000bp)
  Mutation: BsaI/ BpiI restriction sites removed
  Cloning method: Restriction Enzyme; 5′ cloning site BpiI (destroyed during cloning); 3′ cloning site BpiI (destroyed during cloning)
  Sequencing primers: 5′ CTTTGAGTGAGCTGATACCG; 3′ GGGTTCCGCGCACATTTC
Terms and licenses: Academic/Nonprofit Terms; Industry Terms: Not Available to Industry
How to cite: pJOG575 was a gift from Johannes Stuttmann (Addgene plasmid # 105383 ; http://n2t.net/addgene:105383 ; RRID:Addgene_105383)
